>Addgene plasmid #112294 | pZNF257-donor | depositor full sequence | sequence record 211685 | Full Sequence
GACCTGCAGGCATGCAAGCTTGGCGTAATCATGGTCATAGCTGTTTCCTGTGTGAAATTGTTATCCGCTC
ACAATTCCACACAACATACGAGCCGGAAGCATAAAGTGTAAAGCCTGGGGTGCCTAATGAGTGAGCTAAC
TCACATTAATTGCGTTGCGCTCACTGCCCGCTTTCCAGTCGGGAAACCTGTCGTGCCAGCTGCATTAATG
AATCGGCCAACGCGCGGGGAGAGGCGGTTTGCGTATTGGGCGCTCTTCCGCTTCCTCGCTCACTGACTCG
CTGCGCTCGGTCGTTCGGCTGCGGCGAGCGGTATCAGCTCACTCAAAGGCGGTAATACGGTTATCCACAG
AATCAGGGGATAACGCAGGAAAGAACATGTGAGCAAAAGGCCAGCAAAAGGCCAGGAACCGTAAAAAGGC
CGCGTTGCTGGCGTTTTTCCATAGGCTCCGCCCCCCTGACGAGCATCACAAAAATCGACGCTCAAGTCAG
AGGTGGCGAAACCCGACAGGACTATAAAGATACCAGGCGTTTCCCCCTGGAAGCTCCCTCGTGCGCTCTC
CTGTTCCGACCCTGCCGCTTACCGGATACCTGTCCGCCTTTCTCCCTTCGGGAAGCGTGGCGCTTTCTCA
TAGCTCACGCTGTAGGTATCTCAGTTCGGTGTAGGTCGTTCGCTCCAAGCTGGGCTGTGTGCACGAACCC
CCCGTTCAGCCCGACCGCTGCGCCTTATCCGGTAACTATCGTCTTGAGTCCAACCCGGTAAGACACGACT
TATCGCCACTGGCAGCAGCCACTGGTAACAGGATTAGCAGAGCGAGGTATGTAGGCGGTGCTACAGAGTT
CTTGAAGTGGTGGCCTAACTACGGCTACACTAGAAGGACAGTATTTGGTATCTGCGCTCTGCTGAAGCCA
GTTACCTTCGGAAAAAGAGTTGGTAGCTCTTGATCCGGCAAACAAACCACCGCTGGTAGCGGTGGTTTTT
TTGTTTGCAAGCAGCAGATTACGCGCAGAAAAAAAGGATCTCAAGAAGATCCTTTGATCTTTTCTACGGG
GTCTGACGCTCAGTGGAACGAAAACTCACGTTAAGGGATTTTGGTCATGAGATTATCAAAAAGGATCTTC
ACCTAGATCCTTTTAAATTAAAAATGAAGTTTTAAATCAATCTAAAGTATATATGAGTAAACTTGGTCTG
ACAGTTACCAATGCTTAATCAGTGAGGCACCTATCTCAGCGATCTGTCTATTTCGTTCATCCATAGTTGC
CTGACTCCCCGTCGTGTAGATAACTACGATACGGGAGGGCTTACCATCTGGCCCCAGTGCTGCAATGATA
CCGCGAGACCCACGCTCACCGGCTCCAGATTTATCAGCAATAAACCAGCCAGCCGGAAGGGCCGAGCGCA
GAAGTGGTCCTGCAACTTTATCCGCCTCCATCCAGTCTATTAATTGTTGCCGGGAAGCTAGAGTAAGTAG
TTCGCCAGTTAATAGTTTGCGCAACGTTGTTGCCATTGCTACAGGCATCGTGGTGTCACGCTCGTCGTTT
GGTATGGCTTCATTCAGCTCCGGTTCCCAACGATCAAGGCGAGTTACATGATCCCCCATGTTGTGCAAAA
AAGCGGTTAGCTCCTTCGGTCCTCCGATCGTTGTCAGAAGTAAGTTGGCCGCAGTGTTATCACTCATGGT
TATGGCAGCACTGCATAATTCTCTTACTGTCATGCCATCCGTAAGATGCTTTTCTGTGACTGGTGAGTAC
TCAACCAAGTCATTCTGAGAATAGTGTATGCGGCGACCGAGTTGCTCTTGCCCGGCGTCAATACGGGATA
ATACCGCGCCACATAGCAGAACTTTAAAAGTGCTCATCATTGGAAAACGTTCTTCGGGGCGAAAACTCTC
AAGGATCTTACCGCTGTTGAGATCCAGTTCGATGTAACCCACTCGTGCACCCAACTGATCTTCAGCATCT
TTTACTTTCACCAGCGTTTCTGGGTGAGCAAAAACAGGAAGGCAAAATGCCGCAAAAAAGGGAATAAGGG
CGACACGGAAATGTTGAATACTCATACTCTTCCTTTTTCAATATTATTGAAGCATTTATCAGGGTTATTG
TCTCATGAGCGGATACATATTTGAATGTATTTAGAAAAATAAACAAATAGGGGTTCCGCGCACATTTCCC
CGAAAAGTGCCACCTGACGTCTAAGAAACCATTATTATCATGACATTAACCTATAAAAATAGGCGTATCA
CGAGGCCCTTTCGTCTCGCGCGTTTCGGTGATGACGGTGAAAACCTCTGACACATGCAGCTCCCGGAGAC
GGTCACAGCTTGTCTGTAAGCGGATGCCGGGAGCAGACAAGCCCGTCAGGGCGCGTCAGCGGGTGTTGGC
GGGTGTCGGGGCTGGCTTAACTATGCGGCATCAGAGCAGATTGTACTGAGAGTGCACCATATGCGGTGTG
AAATACCGCACAGATGCGTAAGGAGAAAATACCGCATCAGGCGCCATTCGCCATTCAGGCTGCGCAACTG
TTGGGAAGGGCGATCGGTGCGGGCCTCTTCGCTATTACGCCAGCTGGCGAAAGGGGGATGTGCTGCAAGG
CGATTAAGTTGGGTAACGCCAGGGTTTTCCCAGTCACGACGTTGTAAAACGACGGCCAGTGAATTCGAGC
TCGGTACCCATGTGAAGAGTGTGGAAAAGCTTTTAACCGGTCTTCACACCTTACTCAACATAAGGTAATT
CATACTAGAGAGAAACCCTACAAATGTGAAGAGTGTGGCAAAGCCTTTAACCGGTCTTCACACATTACTC
AACATAAGAGAATTCATAATAGAGAGAAGCCCTTCAAATATGATGAATGTTGCAAAGCCTTTAAGTGGTC
CTCAGCTCTTACTACCCTTACTCAACATAAGAGAATTCATACTGGAGAGAAACCCTACAAATGTGAAGAG
TGTGGCAAAGCCTTTAACCAGTCCTCAGCCCTTACTCGACATAAGATGATTCATACTGGAGAGAAACCCT
TCCAATGTGAAGAGTGTGGCAAAGCTTTTAACCGGTCTTCACACCTTACTCAACATAAGATAATTCATAC
TAAAGAGAAACCCTACAAATGTGAAGAGTGTGGAAAAGCCTTTAACCGGTCTTCACACCTTACTAAACAT
AAGAGAATTCATACTAGAGAGAAGGCCTACAAATGTGATGAATATTGCAAAGCTTTTAACTGGTCCTCAG
CTCTTACTACCCTTACTCAGCATAAGATAATTCATACTGGAGAGAAACCCTACAAATGTGAAGAGTGTGG
CAAAGCCTTTAACCGGTCTTCATACCTTATTCGACATAAGATAATTCATACTGGAGAGAAACCCTACAAA
TGTGAAGAGTGTGGCAAAGCCTTTAACCAGTCTTCACACCTTACTCAACATAAAATAATTCATACTGGGG
AGAAGCCCTACAAATGTGAAGAATGTGGCAAAGCCTTTAACCGGTCTTCACACCTTTCTCAACATAAGAT
AATTCATACTGGAGAGAAACCCTACAAATGTGAAGAATGTGGCAAGCCTTTTAATCGTTTCTCATACCTT
ACCGTACATAAGAGAATTCATGCTGGAGAGAACCCCAACAAATATGAAGAATGTGGCAAAGCTTGTAACC
ATTCCTCAAACCTTACTAAACATAATTCACCCGGGATTCCAACTACTGCAAGCGAGAATCTTTATTTTCA
GGGCGCCGCCAAATTCAAAGAAACCGCTGCTGCTAAATTCGAACGCCAGCACATGGACAGCGGAGGTGGA
GGTTCGAGCGGTCCCTCGGGTTCGTCGAGCCTGGAAGTTCTGTTCCAGGGGCCCCTGTCGTCGAGCGGTC
CCTCGGGTTCGATGGTGAGCAAAGGCGAGGAGCTGTTCACCGGGGTGGTGCCCATCCTGGTCGAGCTGGA
CGGCGACGTAAACGGCCACAAGTTCAGCGTGTCCGGCGAGGGCGAGGGCGATGCCACCTACGGCAAGCTG
ACCCTGAAGTTCATCTGCACCACCGGCAAGCTGCCCGTGCCCTGGCCCACCCTCGTGACCACCCTGACCT
ACGGCGTGCAGTGCTTCAGCCGCTACCCCGACCACATGAAGCAGCACGACTTCTTCAAGTCCGCCATGCC
CGAAGGCTACGTCCAGGAGCGCACCATCTTCTTCAAGGACGACGGCAACTACAAGACCCGCGCCGAGGTG
AAGTTCGAGGGCGACACCCTGGTGAACCGCATCGAGCTGAAGGGCATCGACTTCAAGGAGGACGGCAACA
TCCTGGGGCACAAGCTGGAGTACAACTACAACAGCCACAACGTCTATATCATGGCCGACAAGCAGAAGAA
CGGCATCAAGGTGAACTTCAAGATCCGCCACAACATCGAGGACGGCAGCGTGCAGCTCGCCGACCACTAC
CAGCAGAACACCCCCATCGGCGACGGCCCCGTGCTGCTGCCCGACAACCACTACCTGAGCACCCAGTCCG
CCCTGAGCAAAGACCCCAACGAGAAGCGCGATCACATGGTCCTTAAGGAGTTCGTGACCGCCGCCGGGAT
CACTCTCGGCATGGACGAGCTGTACAAGTAATGATCTAGAGTCGAGTTAATTAAGAATTCCGCCCCCCCC
CCTCTCCCTCCCCCCCCCTAACGTTACTGGCCGAAGCCGCTTGGAATAAGGCCGGTGTGCGTTTGTCTAT
ATGTTATTTTCCACCATATTGCCGTCTTTTGGCAATGTGAGGGCCCGGAAACCTGGCCCTGTCTTCTTGA
CGAGCATTCCTAGGGGTCTTTCCCCTCTCGCCAAAGGAATGCAGGGTCTGTTGAATGTCGTGAAGGAAGC
AGTTCCTCTGGAAGCTTCTTGAAGACAAACAACGTCTGTAGCGACCCTTTGCAGGCAGCGGAACCCCCCA
CCTGGCGACAGGTGCCTCTGCGGCCAAAAGCCACGTGTATAAGATACACCTGCAAAGGCGGCACAACCCC
AGTGCCACGTTGTGAGTTGGATAGTTGTGGAAAGAGTCAAATGGCTCTCCTCAAGCGTATTCAACAAGGG
GCTGAAGGATGCCCAGAAGGTACCCCATTGTATGGGATCTGATCTGGGGCCTCGGTGCACATGCTTTACA
TGTGTTTAGTCGAGGTTAAAAAAACGTCTAGGCCCCCCGAACCACGGGGACGTGGTTTTCCTTTGAAAAA
CACGATGATAATATGGCCACAACCTGTTACATTGCACAAGATAAAAATATATCATCACGAACAGTAAAAC
TGTCTGCTTACATAAACAGTAATACAAGGGGTGTTATGGGATCGGCCATTGAACAAGATGGATTGCACGC
AGGTTCTCCGGCCGCTTGGGTGGAGAGGCTATTCGGCTATGACTGGGCACAACAGACAATCGGCTGCTCT
GATGCCGCCGTGTTCCGGCTGTCAGCGCAGGGGCGCCCGGTTCTTTTTGTCAAGACCGACCTGTCCGGTG
CCCTGAATGAACTGCAGGACGAGGCAGCGCGGCTATCGTGGCTGGCCACGACGGGCGTTCCTTGCGCAGC
TGTGCTCGACGTTGTCACTGAAGCGGGAAGGGACTGGCTGCTATTGGGCGAAGTGCCGGGGCAGGATCTC
CTGTCATCTCACCTTGCTCCTGCCGAGAAAGTATCCATCATGGCTGATGCAATGCGGCGGCTGCATACGC
TTGATCCGGCTACCTGCCCATTCGACCACCAAGCGAAACATCGCATCGAGCGAGCACGTACTCGGATGGA
AGCCGGTCTTGTCGATCAGGATGATCTGGACGAAGAGCATCAGGGGCTCGCGCCAGCCGAACTGTTCGCC
AGGCTCAAGGCGCGCATGCCCGACGGCGAGGATCTCGTCGTGACCCATGGCGATGCCTGCTTGCCGAATA
TCATGGTGGAAAATGGCCGCTTTTCTGGATTCATCGACTGTGGCCGGCTGGGTGTGGCGGACCGCTATCA
GGACATAGCGTTGGCTACCCGTGATATTGCTGAAGAGCTTGGCGGCGAATGGGCTGACCGCTTCCTCGTG
CTTTACGGTATCGCCGCTCCCGATTCGCAGCGCATCGCCTTCTATCGCCTTCTTGACGAGTTCTTCTGAT
GGAGAAAAACCCTACAAATGTGAAGAATGTGTCAAAGCTTTTAACTGTTCCTCAATCCTTACTAAACATA
AGGGAATTCATAATAGAGAAACCCTACAAATGTGAAGAACGTGGCCTGGCTTTTAACAAATCCTCAACAT
TTACTAAGCATAAAATAATTCATGCTGGAGAGAAACTCTTGAAATGTGATGAATGTGGCATAGCCTCTTC
CCAGTTCTCAACTCTTACTAAACATGAGAACACATGTGGAAGATAAAGCCTACAAATATGAAGAATGTGA
CAAGGCCTTTAAAAGTTCTCAACCCTTATTACACATAATTTATACTGGACAGAAATCCTAAAGTGTGAAG
AATGTCACAAAGCCCTTAATAAGTCCTCAATTCTTAACAGATATAAGATGTTTCATACTGGAGCGAAACT
ACAATCCTGAATGATGTCACAGTGCTTTTAACAATACCTCAAACTTTTCTAAACATAAAAAAAAATTATA
CTAGTGCGAAACTCTAGAAATATAAAGAACATGAAAAACTTTTAAATGGTTTTCACACTTGATTGCAGGT
AAAATAATTTATACCGGAGAAAACTCCAAGTGTGAAGAATATAACTTTTAACCAGTGTTCACAACTTATT
GTACAGGAAAGCATTTATAGTTGAGAAATGGTGTACAAATATAAAGAATGTGGAAAAGTCATTAATATTT
GCTCACATATTACACATCAGAGAGTTCATACTTAATAAAAGTATTATAAATACAATTACTGTCAAATGAT
CTTTCAGAAATATAAACCTTTAAAGTGAAGAAGAGTTCATTCTAAAGACAAACATTACAAATATAAAGGG
GTTTGTAGTGCTTTTACTTGTATCACAGATTTTATTGTACACATTTTGTACTAGAGAATAACCCTGAAGC
AGTTGCTAAAATTTTGTTCA
Features (pLannotate 1.2.2; 18 found; start..end, strand, type, name):
      1..21      +  misc_feature   MCS (fragment): pUC18/19 multiple cloning site
     58..74      -  protein_bind   lac operator: The lac repressor binds to the lac operator to inhibit transcription in E. coli. This inhibition can be relieved by adding lactose or isopropyl-β-D-thiogalactopyranoside (IPTG). lac repressor encoded by lacI
     82..112     -  promoter       lac promoter: promoter for the E. coli lac operon
    127..148     -  protein_bind   CAP binding site: CAP binding activates transcription in the presence of cAMP. E. coli catabolite activator protein
    161..253     -  CDS            lacI (fragment): lac repressor; lacI; The lac repressor binds to the lac operator to inhibit transcription in E. coli. This inhibition can be relieved by adding lactose or isopropyl-β-D-thiogalactopyranoside (IPTG).
    436..1024    -  rep_origin     ori: high-copy-number ColE1/pMB1/pBR322/pUC origin of replication
   1195..2055    -  CDS            AmpR: β-lactamase; bla; confers resistance to ampicillin, carbenicillin, and related antibiotics
   2056..2160    -  promoter       AmpR promoter: bla
   2255..2290    +  CDS            rop (fragment): Rop protein, which maintains plasmids at low copy number; rop
   2392..2491    +  misc_feature   bom (fragment): basis of mobility region from pBR322
   2497..2654    -  CDS            lacZα (fragment): LacZα fragment of β-galactosidase; lacZ fragment
   2662..2751    +  CDS            Zfp42 (fragment): ZFP42_MOUSE - Also known as Rex-1, Rex1. Experimental evidence at protein level: Swiss-Prot protein existence level 1. Involved in the reprogramming of X-chromosome inactivation during the acquisition of pluripotency. Required for efficient elongation of TSIX, a non-coding RNA antisense to XIST. Binds DXPas34 enhancer within the TSIX promoter. Involved in ES cell self-renewal. From Mus musculus (Mouse).
   3693..3713    +  CDS            capTEV™ (fragment): composite tag for in vivo biotinylation, TEV protease cleavage, and 6xHis tagging
   3727..3771    +  CDS            S-Tag: affinity and epitope tag derived from pancreatic ribonuclease A
   3862..4581    +  CDS            EGFP: the original enhanced GFP (Yang et al., 1996) mammalian codon-optimized
   4619..5204    +  misc_feature   IRES2: internal ribosome entry site (IRES) of the encephalomyocarditis virus (EMCV)
   5286..6089    +  CDS            NeoR/KanR: aminoglycoside phosphotransferase from Tn5; aph(3')-II (or nptII); confers resistance to neomycin, kanamycin, and G418 (Geneticin®)
   6210..6392    +  CDS            ZNF876P (fragment): Z876P_HUMAN - Protein uncertain: Swiss-Prot protein existence level 5. May be involved in transcriptional regulation. From Homo sapiens (Human).
