>Addgene plasmid #112294 | pZNF257-donor | addgene full sequence | sequence record 225583 | Addgene NGS Result
GTAAAACGACGGCCAGTGAATTCGAGCTCGGTACCCGCATGCTTTCACAACTAACTCGACATAAGAGAAT
TCATATTAGAGAGAATTCCCACAAATGTGAAGAATGTGGCAAAGCCTTTAACCAGTCCTCAGCTCTTACT
CGACATAAGATGACTCATACTGGAGAGAAACCCTACAAATGTGAAGAGTGTGGAAAAGCTTTTAACCGGT
CTTCACACCTTACTCAACATAAGGTAATTCATACTAGAGAGAAACCCTACAAATGTGAAGAGTGTGGCAA
AGCCTTTAACCGGTCTTCACACATTACTCAACATAAGAGAATTCATAATAGAGAGAAGCCCTTCAAATAT
GATGAATGTTGCAAAGCCTTTAAGTGGTCCTCAGCTCTTACTACCCTTACTCAACATAAGAGAATTCATA
CTGGAGAGAAACCCTACAAATGTGAAGAGTGTGGCAAAGCCTTTAACCAGTCCTCAGCCCTTACTCGACA
TAAGATGATTCATACTGGAGAGAAACCCTTCCAATGTGAAGAGTGTGGCAAAGCTTTTAACCGGTCTTCA
CACCTTACTCAACATAAGATAATTCATACTAAAGAGAAACCCTACAAATGTGAAGAGTGTGGAAAAGCCT
TTAACCGGTCTTCACACCTTACTAAACATAAGAGAATTCATACTAGAGAGAAGGCCTACAAATGTGATGA
ATATTGCAAAGCTTTTAACTGGTCCTCAGCTCTTACTACCCTTACTCAGCATAAGATAATTCATACTGGA
GAGAAACCCTACAAATGTGAAGAGTGTGGCAAAGCCTTTAACCGGTCTTCATACCTTATTCGACATAAGA
TAATTCATACTGGAGAGAAACCCTACAAATGTGAAGAGTGTGGCAAAGCCTTTAACCAGTCTTCACACCT
TACTCAACATAAAATAATTCATACTGGGGAGAAGCCCTACAAATGTGAAGAATGTGGCAAAGCCTTTAAC
CGGTCTTCACACCTTTCTCAACATAAGATAATTCATACTGGAGAGAAACCCTACAAATGTGAAGAATGTG
GCAAGCCTTTTAATCGTTTCTCATACCTTACCGTACATAAGAGAATTCATGCTGGAGAGAACCCCAACAA
ATATGAAGAATGTGGCAAAGCTTGTAACCATTCCTCAAACCTTACTAAACATAATTCAGGGATTCCAACT
ACTGCAAGCGAGAATCTTTATTTTCAGGGCGCCGCCAAATTCAAAGAAACCGCTGCTGCTAAATTCGAAC
GCCAGCACATGGACAGCGGAGGTGGAGGTTCGAGCGGTCCCTCGGGTTCGTCGAGCCTGGAAGTTCTGTT
CCAGGGGCCCCTGTCGTCGAGCGGTCCCTCGGGTTCGATGGTGAGCAAAGGCGAGGAGCTGTTCACCGGG
GTGGTGCCCATCCTGGTCGAGCTGGACGGCGACGTAAACGGCCACAAGTTCAGCGTGTCCGGCGAGGGCG
AGGGCGATGCCACCTACGGCAAGCTGACCCTGAAGTTCATCTGCACCACCGGCAAGCTGCCCGTGCCCTG
GCCCACCCTCGTGACCACCCTGACCTACGGCGTGCAGTGCTTCAGCCGCTACCCCGACCACATGAAGCAG
CACGACTTCTTCAAGTCCGCCATGCCCGAAGGCTACGTCCAGGAGCGCACCATCTTCTTCAAGGACGACG
GCAACTACAAGACCCGCGCCGAGGTGAAGTTCGAGGGCGACACCCTGGTGAACCGCATCGAGCTGAAGGG
CATCGACTTCAAGGAGGACGGCAACATCCTGGGGCACAAGCTGGAGTACAACTACAACAGCCACAACGTC
TATATCATGGCCGACAAGCAGAAGAACGGCATCAAGGTGAACTTCAAGATCCGCCACAACATCGAGGACG
GCAGCGTGCAGCTCGCCGACCACTACCAGCAGAACACCCCCATCGGCGACGGCCCCGTGCTGCTGCCCGA
CAACCACTACCTGAGCACCCAGTCCGCCCTGAGCAAAGACCCCAACGAGAAGCGCGATCACATGGTCCTT
AAGGAGTTCGTGACCGCCGCCGGGATCACTCTCGGCATGGACGAGCTGTACAAGTAATGATCTAGAGTCG
AGTTAATTAAGAATTCCGCCCCCCCCCCTCTCCCTCCCCCCCCCTAACGTTACTGGCCGAAGCCGCTTGG
AATAAGGCCGGTGTGCGTTTGTCTATATGTTATTTTCCACCATATTGCCGTCTTTTGGCAATGTGAGGGC
CCGGAAACCTGGCCCTGTCTTCTTGACGAGCATTCCTAGGGGTCTTTCCCCTCTCGCCAAAGGAATGCAG
GGTCTGTTGAATGTCGTGAAGGAAGCAGTTCCTCTGGAAGCTTCTTGAAGACAAACAACGTCTGTAGCGA
CCCTTTGCAGGCAGCGGAACCCCCCACCTGGCGACAGGTGCCTCTGCGGCCAAAAGCCACGTGTATAAGA
TACACCTGCAAAGGCGGCACAACCCCAGTGCCACGTTGTGAGTTGGATAGTTGTGGAAAGAGTCAAATGG
CTCTCCTCAAGCGTATTCAACAAGGGGCTGAAGGATGCCCAGAAGGTACCCCATTGTATGGGATCTGATC
TGGGGCCTCGGTGCACATGCTTTACATGTGTTTAGTCGAGGTTAAAAAAACGTCTAGGCCCCCCGAACCA
CGGGGACGTGGTTTTCCTTTGAAAAACACGATGATAATATGGCCACAACCTGTTACATTGCACAAGATAA
AAATATATCATCACGAACAGTAAAACTGTCTGCTTACATAAACAGTAATACAAGGGGTGTTATGGGATCG
GCCATTGAACAAGATGGATTGCACGCAGGTTCTCCGGCCGCTTGGGTGGAGAGGCTATTCGGCTATGACT
GGGCACAACAGACAATCGGCTGCTCTGATGCCGCCGTGTTCCGGCTGTCAGCGCAGGGGCGCCCGGTTCT
TTTTGTCAAGACCGACCTGTCCGGTGCCCTGAATGAACTGCAGGACGAGGCAGCGCGGCTATCGTGGCTG
GCCACGACGGGCGTTCCTTGCGCAGCTGTGCTCGACGTTGTCACTGAAGCGGGAAGGGACTGGCTGCTAT
TGGGCGAAGTGCCGGGGCAGGATCTCCTGTCATCTCACCTTGCTCCTGCCGAGAAAGTATCCATCATGGC
TGATGCAATGCGGCGGCTGCATACGCTTGATCCGGCTACCTGCCCATTCGACCACCAAGCGAAACATCGC
ATCGAGCGAGCACGTACTCGGATGGAAGCCGGTCTTGTCGATCAGGATGATCTGGACGAAGAGCATCAGG
GGCTCGCGCCAGCCGAACTGTTCGCCAGGCTCAAGGCGCGCATGCCCGACGGCGAGGATCTCGTCGTGAC
CCATGGCGATGCCTGCTTGCCGAATATCATGGTGGAAAATGGCCGCTTTTCTGGATTCATCGACTGTGGC
CGGCTGGGTGTGGCGGACCGCTATCAGGACATAGCGTTGGCTACCCGTGATATTGCTGAAGAGCTTGGCG
GCGAATGGGCTGACCGCTTCCTCGTGCTTTACGGTATCGCCGCTCCCGATTCGCAGCGCATCGCCTTCTA
TCGCCTTCTTGACGAGTTCTTCTGAGTCTAATGGAGAAAAACCCTACAAATGTGAAGAATGTGTCAAAGC
TTTTAACTGTTCCTCAATCCTTACTAAACATAAGGGAATTCATAATAGAGAAACCCTACAAATGTGAAGA
ACGTGGCCTGGCTTTTAACAAATCCTCAACATTTACTAAGCATAAAATAATTCATGCTGGAGAGAAACTC
TTGAAATGTGATGAATGTGGCATAGCCTCTTCCCAGTTCTCAACTCTTACTAAACATGAGAACACATGTG
GAAGATAAAGCCTACAAATATGAAGAATGTGACAAGGCCTTTAAAAGTTCTCAACCCTTATTACACATAA
TTTATACTGGACAGAAATCCTAAAGTGTGAAGAATGTCACAAAGCCCTTAATAAGTCCTCAATTCTTAAC
AGATATAAGATGTTTCATACTGGAGCGAAACTACAATCCTGAATGATGTCACAGTGCTTTTAACAATACC
TCAAACTTTTCTAAACATAAAAAAAAATTATACTAGTGCGAAACTCTAGAAATATAAAGAACATGAAAAA
CTTTTAAATGGTTTTCACACTTGATTGCAGGTAAAATAATTTATACCGGAGAAAACTCCAAGTGTGAAGA
ATATAACTTTTAACCAGTGTTCACAACTTATTGTACAGGAAAGCATTTATAGTTGAGAAATGGTGTACAA
ATATAAAGAATGTGGAAAAGTCATTAATATTTGCTCACATATTACACATCAGAGAGTTCATACTTAATAA
AAGTATTATAAATACAATTACTGTCAAATGATCTTTCAGAAATATAAACCTTTAAAGTGAAGAAGAGTTC
ATTCTAAAGACAAACATTACAAATATAAAGGGGTTTGTAGTGCTTTTACTTGTATCACAGATTTTATTGT
ACACATTTTGTACTAGAGAATAACCCTGAAGCAGTTGCTAAAATTTTGTTCAGCATTAGGAAATTTATGT
TGGAGAAGAATTCAGCAAGTGTGATTAATTTGGAAAAACATTTTTTCCATAACTATAGCTTAGAAAATGC
CAGAGAGCTCATACTAAAATATACTTTTGCAGATGCAATAAATACAAAGAAATATTTAATTCAAATTGAG
TTTATATAATTATCAGAGAATTAACAGTAGAAATAGCTAAGGCACTGACACTTCAGAGACCTGCAGGCAT
GCAAGCTTGGCGTAATCATGGTCATAGCTGTTTCCTGTGTGAAATTGTTATCCGCTCACAATTCCACACA
ACATACGAGCCGGAAGCATAAAGTGTAAAGCCTGGGGTGCCTAATGAGTGAGCTAACTCACATTAATTGC
GTTGCGCTCACTGCCCGCTTTCCAGTCGGGAAACCTGTCGTGCCAGCTGCATTAATGAATCGGCCAACGC
GCGGGGAGAGGCGGTTTGCGTATTGGGCGCTCTTCCGCTTCCTCGCTCACTGACTCGCTGCGCTCGGTCG
TTCGGCTGCGGCGAGCGGTATCAGCTCACTCAAAGGCGGTAATACGGTTATCCACAGAATCAGGGGATAA
CGCAGGAAAGAACATGTGAGCAAAAGGCCAGCAAAAGGCCAGGAACCGTAAAAAGGCCGCGTTGCTGGCG
TTTTTCCATAGGCTCCGCCCCCCTGACGAGCATCACAAAAATCGACGCTCAAGTCAGAGGTGGCGAAACC
CGACAGGACTATAAAGATACCAGGCGTTTCCCCCTGGAAGCTCCCTCGTGCGCTCTCCTGTTCCGACCCT
GCCGCTTACCGGATACCTGTCCGCCTTTCTCCCTTCGGGAAGCGTGGCGCTTTCTCATAGCTCACGCTGT
AGGTATCTCAGTTCGGTGTAGGTCGTTCGCTCCAAGCTGGGCTGTGTGCACGAACCCCCCGTTCAGCCCG
ACCGCTGCGCCTTATCCGGTAACTATCGTCTTGAGTCCAACCCGGTAAGACACGACTTATCGCCACTGGC
AGCAGCCACTGGTAACAGGATTAGCAGAGCGAGGTATGTAGGCGGTGCTACAGAGTTCTTGAAGTGGTGG
CCTAACTACGGCTACACTAGAAGAACAGTATTTGGTATCTGCGCTCTGCTGAAGCCAGTTACCTTCGGAA
AAAGAGTTGGTAGCTCTTGATCCGGCAAACAAACCACCGCTGGTAGCGGTGGTTTTTTTGTTTGCAAGCA
GCAGATTACGCGCAGAAAAAAAGGATCTCAAGAAGATCCTTTGATCTTTTCTACGGGGTCTGACGCTCAG
TGGAACGAAAACTCACGTTAAGGGATTTTGGTCATGAGATTATCAAAAAGGATCTTCACCTAGATCCTTT
TAAATTAAAAATGAAGTTTTAAATCAATCTAAAGTATATATGAGTAAACTTGGTCTGACAGTTACCAATG
CTTAATCAGTGAGGCACCTATCTCAGCGATCTGTCTATTTCGTTCATCCATAGTTGCCTGACTCCCCGTC
GTGTAGATAACTACGATACGGGAGGGCTTACCATCTGGCCCCAGTGCTGCAATGATACCGCGAGACCCAC
GCTCACCGGCTCCAGATTTATCAGCAATAAACCAGCCAGCCGGAAGGGCCGAGCGCAGAAGTGGTCCTGC
AACTTTATCCGCCTCCATCCAGTCTATTAATTGTTGCCGGGAAGCTAGAGTAAGTAGTTCGCCAGTTAAT
AGTTTGCGCAACGTTGTTGCCATTGCTACAGGCATCGTGGTGTCACGCTCGTCGTTTGGTATGGCTTCAT
TCAGCTCCGGTTCCCAACGATCAAGGCGAGTTACATGATCCCCCATGTTGTGCAAAAAAGCGGTTAGCTC
CTTCGGTCCTCCGATCGTTGTCAGAAGTAAGTTGGCCGCAGTGTTATCACTCATGGTTATGGCAGCACTG
CATAATTCTCTTACTGTCATGCCATCCGTAAGATGCTTTTCTGTGACTGGTGAGTACTCAACCAAGTCAT
TCTGAGAATAGTGTATGCGGCGACCGAGTTGCTCTTGCCCGGCGTCAATACGGGATAATACCGCGCCACA
TAGCAGAACTTTAAAAGTGCTCATCATTGGAAAACGTTCTTCGGGGCGAAAACTCTCAAGGATCTTACCG
CTGTTGAGATCCAGTTCGATGTAACCCACTCGTGCACCCAACTGATCTTCAGCATCTTTTACTTTCACCA
GCGTTTCTGGGTGAGCAAAAACAGGAAGGCAAAATGCCGCAAAAAAGGGAATAAGGGCGACACGGAAATG
TTGAATACTCATACTCTTCCTTTTTCAATATTATTGAAGCATTTATCAGGGTTATTGTCTCATGAGCGGA
TACATATTTGAATGTATTTAGAAAAATAAACAAATAGGGGTTCCGCGCACATTTCCCCGAAAAGTGCCAC
CTGACGTCTAAGAAACCATTATTATCATGACATTAACCTATAAAAATAGGCGTATCACGAGGCCCTTTCG
TCTCGCGCGTTTCGGTGATGACGGTGAAAACCTCTGACACATGCAGCTCCCGGAGACGGTCACAGCTTGT
CTGTAAGCGGATGCCGGGAGCAGACAAGCCCGTCAGGGCGCGTCAGCGGGTGTTGGCGGGTGTCGGGGCT
GGCTTAACTATGCGGCATCAGAGCAGATTGTACTGAGAGTGCACCATATGCGGTGTGAAATACCGCACAG
ATGCGTAAGGAGAAAATACCGCATCAGGCGCCATTCGCCATTCAGGCTGCGCAACTGTTGGGAAGGGCGA
TCGGTGCGGGCCTCTTCGCTATTACGCCAGCTGGCGAAAGGGGGATGTGCTGCAAGGCGATTAAGTTGGG
TAACGCCAGGGTTTTCCCAGTCACGACGTT
Features (pLannotate 1.2.2; 17 found; start..end, strand, type, name):
   1199..1219    +  CDS            capTEV™ (fragment): composite tag for in vivo biotinylation, TEV protease cleavage, and 6xHis tagging
   1233..1277    +  CDS            S-Tag: affinity and epitope tag derived from pancreatic ribonuclease A
   1368..2087    +  CDS            EGFP: the original enhanced GFP (Yang et al., 1996) mammalian codon-optimized
   2125..2710    +  misc_feature   IRES2: internal ribosome entry site (IRES) of the encephalomyocarditis virus (EMCV)
   2792..3595    +  CDS            NeoR/KanR: aminoglycoside phosphotransferase from Tn5; aph(3')-II (or nptII); confers resistance to neomycin, kanamycin, and G418 (Geneticin®)
   3722..3904    +  CDS            ZNF876P (fragment): Z876P_HUMAN - Protein uncertain: Swiss-Prot protein existence level 5. May be involved in transcriptional regulation. From Homo sapiens (Human).
   4748..4768    +  misc_feature   MCS (fragment): pUC18/19 multiple cloning site
   4805..4821    -  protein_bind   lac operator: The lac repressor binds to the lac operator to inhibit transcription in E. coli. This inhibition can be relieved by adding lactose or isopropyl-β-D-thiogalactopyranoside (IPTG). lac repressor encoded by lacI
   4829..4859    -  promoter       lac promoter: promoter for the E. coli lac operon
   4874..4895    -  protein_bind   CAP binding site: CAP binding activates transcription in the presence of cAMP. E. coli catabolite activator protein
   4908..5000    -  CDS            lacI (fragment): lac repressor; lacI; The lac repressor binds to the lac operator to inhibit transcription in E. coli. This inhibition can be relieved by adding lactose or isopropyl-β-D-thiogalactopyranoside (IPTG).
   5183..5771    -  rep_origin     ori: high-copy-number ColE1/pMB1/pBR322/pUC origin of replication
   5942..6802    -  CDS            AmpR: β-lactamase; bla; confers resistance to ampicillin, carbenicillin, and related antibiotics
   6803..6907    -  promoter       AmpR promoter: bla
   7002..7037    +  CDS            rop (fragment): Rop protein, which maintains plasmids at low copy number; rop
   7139..7238    +  misc_feature   bom (fragment): basis of mobility region from pBR322
   7244..21      -  CDS            lacZα (fragment) (across the origin): LacZα fragment of β-galactosidase; lacZ fragment
