[The description below was written by a language model from this plasmid's Addgene catalogue record and pLannotate feature annotations shown in this document.]
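Description:
pZNF257-donor is a homology-directed repair donor plasmid built on the pUC19 backbone, designed to knock a GFP tag into the endogenous human ZNF257 transcription factor gene by CRISPR. It is propagated in E. coli as a high-copy plasmid through the ColE1/pUC origin and selected with ampicillin via the β-lactamase gene and its native promoter. Remnants of the pUC19 lac promoter/operator, lacZα and multiple cloning site flank the insert, which was assembled by Gibson cloning.

The payload is an EGFP-IRES-Neo cassette placed between two ZNF257 homology arms, with K562 listed as the cloning source. The annotation shows a short tag region upstream of EGFP, comprising a small fragment matching the capTEV composite tag and an S-tag, followed by EGFP, an EMCV IRES and the Tn5 neomycin phosphotransferase gene. No mammalian promoter is annotated within the cassette, which is consistent with a design in which both the tagged protein and, through the IRES, the G418 resistance marker are expressed from the ZNF257 locus only after correct in-frame integration; the record does not state this explicitly. The unannotated stretches on either side of the cassette presumably correspond to the homology arms, and the short hits to ZNF876P and Zfp42 most likely reflect zinc-finger sequence similarity within ZNF257-derived arms rather than separate inserts.

The donor is meant to be used with the companion guide RNA plasmid pZNF257.1.0-gDNA. The two sequence records differ in length (7,380 nt for the repository sequencing result versus 7,020 nt for the depositor sequence) but share the same feature order and cassette architecture.
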