Addgene plasmid #112294: pZNF257-donor
Purpose: CRISPR donor plasmid to tag human transcription factor ZNF257 with GFP
Depositing lab: Kevin White. Depositing organization: University of Chicago.
Backbone
  Vector backbone: pUC19
  Vector type: CRISPR
Growth in bacteria
  Bacterial resistance: Ampicillin, 100 μg/mL
  Growth temperature: 37°C
  Growth strain: DH5alpha
  Copy number: High Copy
Gene/Insert
  Gene/Insert name: ZNF257 homology arms flanking EGFP-IRES-Neo cassette
  Species: H. sapiens (human)
  Entrez Gene: ZNF257 (a.k.a. BMZF4, BMZF-4)
  Cloning method: Gibson Cloning
  Sequencing primers: 5′ M13pUC-fwd; 3′ M13pUC-rev
Terms and licenses: Academic/Nonprofit Terms; Industry Terms: Not Available to Industry
Depositor comments: Cloning source: K562. Use with plasmid pZNF257.1.0-gDNA.
How to cite: pZNF257-donor was a gift from Kevin White (Addgene plasmid # 112294 ; http://n2t.net/addgene:112294 ; RRID:Addgene_112294)
